>Addgene plasmid #15860 | V2rf2-IRES-BL Targeting Vector | depositor partial sequence | sequence record 8398 | Author sequence
GATATCCACTTATCAGTGAGTACATATCATGTGAGTTCTTTTGTGATTGGCTTACCTCACTCAGGATGAT
GCCCTCCAGGTACATTCATTTGCCTAGGAATTTCATAAATTCATTCTTTTTAATAGCTGAGTAGTACTCC
ATTGTGTAAATGTACCACATTTTCTGTATCCATTCCTCTGTTGAGGGGCATCTGGGTTCATTACATCTTC
TGGATATTATAAATAAGGCTGCTATGAACATAGTGAAGCAGGTGTCCTTATTACAAGTTGGAGCATCTTC
TGGATATATGCCCAGGACAGATATTGCGGGATCCTGAGGTAGTACTATGTCCAATTTTCTGAGGGACCAC
CAGACTGATTTCCAGAGTGGTTGTACAAGCTTGCAATCCCACCAACAATGGAAGAGTGTTCCTCTTTCTC
CACATCTTCGCCAGCATCTGCTGTCACCTGAATTTTTAACTTAGCCATTCTGACTGGTGTGAGGTGGAAT
CTCAGGATTGTTTTGATTTGCATTTCCCTGATGATTAAAGATGTTGAATATTTTTTCAAGTGCTTCTCAG
CCATTTGGTATTCCTCAAGTGAGAATTCTCTGTTAAGCTCTGCACCCCATTTTTAATGGGGTTATTTGAA
TTTTTGGAGTCCACCTTCTTGAGTTCTTTATATTGGATATTAGTGCCCTATCTGATTTGGGATAGGTAAA
GATCCTTTCCCAATCTGTTGGTGGCCTTTTTGTCTTATTGACTGTGTCTTTTGCCTTACAGAAGCTTTGC
AATTTTATGAGGTCCCATTTGTCGATTCTTGATCTTACAGCACAAGCCATTGCTGTTCTACTCAGGAATT
TTTCCCTTATGCCCATATCTTCCAGGCTTTTCCCCACTTTATACTCTATAAGTTTCATTGTCTCTGGTTT
TATGTGGAGTTCCTTGATCCACTTAGATGTGACCTTAGTACAAGGAGATAGGAATGGATCAAATCGCATA
CTTCTACATGTTATCCGCCAGTTGTGCCAGCACCATTTGTTGAAAATGCTGTCTTTTTTCCACTGGATGG
TTTTTGCTCCCTTGTCAATGATCAAGTGACTATAGGTGTGTGGGTTCATCTCTGGGTCTTCAATTCTATT
CAATTGGTCTACTTGTCTGTCGCTATACCAGTACCATGCAGTTTTTATCACAATTGCTCTGTAGTAAAGC
TTTAGGTCAGGCATGGTGATTCCACCAGAGGTTCTTTTATTGTTGAGATGAGTTTTTGCTATTCTAGGAT
TTTTTGTTATTTTACATGAATTTGTAAAATGCCCTTTCTAACTCAATGAAGAATTGAGTTGGAATTTTGA
TGGGGATTGCATTGAGTCTCTAGATTGCTTTTGTCAAGATAGCCATTTTTACTGTATTGATCCTGGCAAT
CCATGAGTGTGGCAGATCTTTCCATTTTCTGAGATCTTCTTTGATTTCTTTCTACAGAGTCTTGAAGTTC
TTATCATACAGATCTTTCGCTTCCTTAGTTAGAGTCACACCAAAGTATTATATATTATTTGTGACTATTG
TGAAGGGTGTTCTTTCCCTGATTTCTTTCTCATCCTCTTTATCCTTTGTGTAGAGAAAGGCCACTGAGGT
AACCCAATCACAAAAGAACACACATGCTATGCACTCATTGATAAGCAGATATTAGACCAGAAACTTATAA
TACTCAAGAACAATTTGCAAAACACATGAAACTCAAGAAGAAGGAAGACCAAAGTGTGGATACTTCATTC
CTTCTTAGAATGGGGAACAAAATACCTATGGAAGGAAATACAGAGACAAAGATGGGAGCTCAGATGGAAG
GAAGGACCATCCAAAGAATGCTCCCCCGAGGATCCATCCCATAATCAGCCACCAAACCCAGCCCCTATTG
CATATGCCACAAAGATTTTGCTGGCAGGACCCTGATATAGCTCTCTTTTCTGAGGCTATGCCATGGCCTT
ACAAGTACAGAAATGTATGCTCACATTCATATTGGATGGAACACGGGGCCCCTAATGAAGGAACGAGAGA
AAGTATCCAAGGAGCTAAAGGGGTCTACAACCCTATAGGGGGAACAACAATATGAACTAACCAGTACCCC
CCAGAGTTGTGTCTCTAGTTGGATATGTAGCAGGGGATGGCCTATTTGGCCAACAATGGGAGGAGAGGCC
CTTGGTCTTGCGAAGATCATATGCCCCAGAACAGAGGTATGCCAAGGACAGAAAGTGGGAGTCGGTAGGT
TGGAGAGCAGGGCGGGAGGAGGATATAGGGGACTTAGGGAATAGCATTTGGAATGTAAATGAAGAAAATA
TCTAATAAAAATAGAAGATTAAAAACTAAGGACAGTTCAACATACAATAAAATAAATAGGCTCTAGTAAT
ATGATTTTCTGCATATTTTCATTGTCTGTTTGACACAATAAATATTTAGGGAATAAAAGAAAACGAGTAT
TAAAAATGTTTCTAAGGGCTGGATTGTAGGCAAGCCTCTTGCACACATTGTATTTAGTGATTGCTGTGGG
AGGAGAGCCTTACTGGGCTGTTGTAATTTTTGAGGAGGTGACCTTGACCTACTTAACAAATCAGGTTGAA
GAATATGGTAGAGGCAGGGCAGGCAAAACCACACCCTATTGTATCTAGACTGATTTCTTACCTCCTTAAC
ATATCTTAAGTTCCTTCATTGTTTGCTCAGTGATATATTTGCAGTGGGTAATGTGAAAAACACCCATATC
TCCAGAAGGGGCATTTTCTCATGGGTATTTTTGAAAGGAGTATAAACCTTAACTTGTAGGATTATTCACT
TTAGAATACATGTTTCTCTATACCAAAAGTGACAATGGAACATGGTTGTAATAACAATGCAATGAGGTTG
AACTCTAAAATATATTAGGGAAAGGGAAAACTTGACCATGAATTTATAACCAACTTCATTTCTACAAGGT
TTGGATCATTGTGTGCACTGTCCAGAAACTCATTATGCGAATGCAGAGAAGAGACACTGCCTGAAGAAAA
CAGTAACTTTTCTGTACTATAATGATCCCCTGGGGAAGGGAATCACACTTCTTTCCATTGGATTCTCAAC
ACTCACAGCTCTTTTTATTTGGGTATTTGTAGACCACAGAGGCACTCCAATCATAAAGGCCAATAATAGA
TCTCTCAGTTACATACTGCTCATCACTCTCATCCTCTGTTTCCTCTGTCCATTGCTCTTCATTGGCCTTC
CAAATACAGCAACGTGTATAATGCAACAGTACATGTTTGGACTTCTGTTCACTGTGGCCCTATCCACTGT
GTTAGCCAAAACCATCACTGTAGTTATGGCCTTCAAGATTACTGCTCCAGGAAGAAAGATAAGGTGGTTG
CTGACATCACAGGTCCCTAAATTTGCCATTCCAATCTGCACACTGATACAAGTACTTCTGTCTGGTATAT
GGCTGGGAACATCTCCTCCATTTATTGACAAAGATTATCACTCTGAACATGGACACATCATCATTCTTTG
CAACAAGGGCTCATATATTTACTTCTACTGCACTCTGGCTTACCTGGGAGTCATGGCCTTTGGGAGTTAC
CTCTTGGCTTTCTTATCCAGGAGACTGCCCGACAGATTTAATGAATCTAAGTCCCTGGCTTTCAGCATGC
TTGTGTTCTGCAGTGTATGGGTCATGTTCCTCCCTGTCTACCACAGCACCTCTGGGAAGGTCATGGTGGC
TATGGAAATGTTCTCTATCTTGGCTTCCAGTGCAAGCATTCTTATCATAGTCTTTGCTCCTAAGTGCTAC
ATTGTTTTGTTTAGGCCAGAGTTGAACATACTTACTCACAACAGGGATAAAAGACACCACAGGAGCAAAA
CTTTTCTTAAAACATAGTTTAATTAAGAATTCCGCCCCCCCCCCCCCCCCCCCTCTCCCTCCCCCCCCCC
TAACGTTACTGGCCGAAGCCGCTTGGAATAAGGCCGGTGTGCGTTTGTCTATATGTTATTTTCCACCATA
TTGCCGTCTTTTGGCAATGTGAGGGCCCGGAAACCTGGCCCTGTCTTCTTGACGAGCATTCCTAGGGGTC
TTTCCCCTCTCGCCAAAGGAATGCAAGGTCTGTTGAATGTCGTGAAGGAAGCAGTTCCTCTGGAAGCTTC
TTGAAGACAAACAACGTCTGTAGCGACCCTTTGCAGGCAGCGGAACCCCCCACCTGGCGACAGGTGCCTC
TGCGGCCAAAAGCCACGTGTATAAGATACACCTGCAAAGGCGGCACAACCCCAGTGCCACGTTGTGAGTT
GGATAGTTGTGGAAAGAGTCAAATGGCTCTCCTAAGCGTATTCAACAAGGGGCTGAAGGATGCCCAGAAG
GTACCCCATTGTATGGGATCTGATCTGGGGCCTCGGTGCACATGCTTTACATGTGTTTAGTCGAGGTTAA
AAAAACGTCTAGGCCCCCCGAACCACGGGGACGTGGTTTTCCTTTGAAAAACACGATGATAATATGAAGA
TGATGAGCACCAGGGCCCTCGCTCTCGGCGCGGCCGCCGTCCTCGCCTTCGCGGCGGCGACCGCGCACGC
CCAGAGGTGCGGCGAGCAGGGCAGCAACATGGAGTGCCCCAACAACCTCTGCTGCAGCCAGTACGGGTAC
TGCGGCATGGGCGGCGACTACTGCGGCAAGGGCTGCCAGAACGGCGCCTGCTACACCAGCAAGCGCTGCG
GCACTCAGGCCGGCGGCAAGACATGCCCTAACAACCACTGCTGCAGCCAGTGGGGTTACTGCGGCTTCGG
CGCCGAGTACTGCGGCGCCGGCTGCCAGGGCGGCCCCTGCCGCGCCGACATCAAGTGCGGCAGCCAGGCC
GGCGGCAAGCTTTGCCCCAACAACCTCTGCTGCAGCCAGTGGGGTTACTGCGGCCTCGGCTCCGAGTTCT
GCGGCGAGGGCTGCCAGGGCGGTGCTTGCAGCACCGACAAGCCGTGCGGCAAGGCCGCCGGCGGCAAAGT
TTGCACCAACAACTACTGCTGCAGCAAGTGGGGATCCTGTGGCATCGGCCCGGGCTACTGCGGCGCAGGT
TGCCAGAGCGGCGGCTGCGACGGTTGATCTAGACAATCACTAGAGATTCGAGATCTAGATATCGATGAAT
TCATAACTTCGTATAATGTATGCTATACGAAGTTATGGATCTGTCGATCGACGGATCGATCCGAACAAAC
GACCCAACACCCGTGCGTTTTATTCTGTCTTTTTATTGCCGATCCCCTCAGAAGAACTCGTCAAGAAGGC
GATAGAAGGCGATGCGCTGCGAATCGGGAGCGGCGATACCGTAAAGCACGAGGAAGCGGTCAGCCCATTC
GCCGCCAAGCTCTTCAGCAATATCACGGGTAGCCAACGCTATGTCCTGATAGCGGTCCGCCACACCCAGC
CGGCCACAGTCGATGAATCCAGAAAAGCGGCCATTTTCCACCATGATATTCGGCAAGCAGGCATCGCCAT
GGGTCACGACGAGATCCTCGCCGTCGGGCATGCGCGCCTTGAGCCTGGCGAACAGTTCGGCTGGCGCGAG
CCCCTGATGCTCTTCGTCCAGATCATCCTGATCGACAAGACCGGCTTCCATCCGAGTACGTGCTCGCTCG
ATGCGATGTTTCGCTTGGTGGTCGAATGGGCAGGTAGCCGGATCAAGCGTATGCAGCCGCCGCATTGCAT
CAGCCATGATGGATACTTTCTCGGCAGGAGCAAGGTGAGATGACAGGAGATCCTGCCCCGGCACTTCGCC
CAATAGCAGCCAGTCCCTTCCCGCTTCAGTGACAACGTCGAGCACAGCTGCGCAAGGAACGCCCGTCGTG
GCCAGCCACGATAGCCGCGCTGCCTCGTCCTGCAGTTCATTCAGGGCACCGGACAGGTCGGTCTTGACAA
AAAGAACCGGGCGCCCCTGCGCTGACAGCCGGAACACGGCGGCATCAGAGCAGCCGATTGTCTGTTGTGC
CCAGTCATAGCCGAATAGCCTCTCCACCCAAGCGGCCGGAGAACCTGCGTGCAATCCATCTTGTTCAATG
GCCGATCCCATATTGGCTGCACGGATCCTGAACGGCAGAGGTTACGGCAGTTTGTCTCTCCCCCTTCCGG
GAGCCACCTTCTTCTCCAACCGTCCCGGTCGCGCTCTCGGCGCTTCTGAGGAGAGAACTGGCTGAGTGAC
GCCCTTTATAGATTCGCCCTTGTGTCCCGCCCCTTCCTTTCCCGCCCTCCCTTGCGCTACGGGGCCGCCC
GCACCGGCCTACACGGAGCGCGCGCGGCGGAGTTGTTGACGCTAGGGCTCCGGCTCCCTGGTTGGGTGTT
CTTTCTGACGCGACAGGAGGAGGAGAATGTTCCTGGTCCTGTCGTCCTCCTTTCGGGTTTCCCGTGCACT
CAAACCGAGGACTTACAGAACGGAGGATAAAGTTAGGCCATTTTTACTCAGCTTCGGAGTTCAGGCTCAT
TTTCAGCTAAAGTCTCTCATTAGTATCCCCCCACACACATCGGGAAAATGGTTTGTCCTACGCATCGGTA
ATGAAGGCGGGGCCCTTCGGGTCCTCCGGAGCGGGTTCCGGGGGTGGGGGGAAGGAGGGAGGGACGGGAC
GGGCCTCGTTCATGAATATTCAGTTCACCGCTGAATATGCATAAGGCAGGCAAGATGGCGCGTCCAATCA
ATTGGAAGTAGCCGTTATTAGTGGAGAGGCCCCAGGACGTTGGGGCACCGCCTGTGCTCTAGTAGCTTTA
CGGAGCCCTGGCGCTCGATGTTCAGCCCAAGCTTTCGCGAGCTCGACCGAACAAACGACCCAACACCCGT
GCGTTTTATTCTGTCTTTTTATTGCCGCTCAGCTTTACAGTGACAATGACGGCTGGCGACTGAATATTAG
TGCTTACAGACAGCACTACATATTTTCCGTCGATGTTGAAATCCTTTCTCATATGTCACCATAAATATCA
AATAATTATAGCAATCATTTACGCGTTAATGGCTAATCGCCATCTTCCAGCAGGCGCACCATTGCCCCTG
TTTCACTATCCAGGTTACGGATATAGTTCATGACAATATTTACATTGGTCCAGCCACCAGCTTGCATGAT
CTCCGGTATTGAAACTCCAGCGCGGGCCATATCTCGCGCGGCTCCGACACGGGCACTGTGTCCAGACCAG
GCCAGGTATCTCTGACCAGAGTCATCCTAAAATACACAAACAATTAGAATCAGTAGTTTAACACATTATA
CACTTAAAAATTTTATATTTACCTTAGCGCCGTAAATCAATCGATGAGTTGCTTCAAAAATCCCTTCCAG
GGCGCGAGTTGATAGCTGGCTGGTGGCAGATGGCGCGGCAACACCATTTTTTCTGACCCGGCAAAACAGG
TAGTTATTCGGATCATCAGCTACACCAGAGACGGAAATCCATCGCTCGACCAGTTTAGTTACCCCCAGGC
TAAGTGCCTTCTCTACACCTGCGGTGCTAACCAGCGTTTTCGTTCTGCCAATATGGATTAACATTCTCCC
ACCGTCAGTACGTGAGATATCTTTAACCCTGATCCTGGCAATTTCGGCTATACGTAACAGGGTGTTATAA
GCAATCCCCAGAAATGCCAGATTACGTATATCCTGGCAGCGATCGCTATTTTCCATGAGTGAACGAACCT
GGTCGAAATCAGTGCGTTCGAACGCTAGAGCCTGTTTTGCACGTTCACCGGCATCAACGTTTTCTTTTCG
GATCCGCCGCATAACCAGTGAAACAGCATTGCTGTCACTTGGTCGTGGCAGCCCGGACCGACGATGAAGC
ATGTTTAGCTGGCCCAAATGTTGCTGGATAGTTTTTACTGCCAGACCGCGCGCCTGAAGATATAGAAGAT
AATCGCGAACATCTTCAGGTTCTGCGGGAAACCATTTCCGGTTATTCAACTTGCACCATGCCGCCCACGA
CCGGCAAACGGACAGAAGCATTTTCCAGGTATGCTCAGAAAACGCCTGGCGATCCCTGAACATGTCCATC
AGGTTCTTGCGAACCTCATCACTCGTTGCATCGACCGGTAATGCAGGCAAATTTTGGTGTACGGTCAGTA
AATTGGACACCTTCCTCTTCTTCTTGGGCATGGCCGCAGGAAAGCAGAGCCCTGAAGCTCCCATCACCGG
CCAATAAGAGCCAAGCCTGCAGTGTGACCTCATAGAGCAATGTGCCAGCCAGCCTGACCCCAAGGGCCCT
CAGGCTTGGGCACACTGTCTCTAGGACCCTGAGAGAAAGACATACCCATTTCTGCTTAGGGCCCTGAGGA
TGAGCCCAGGGGTGGCTTGGCACTGAAGCAAAGGACACTGGGGCTCAGCTGGCAGCAAAGTGACCAGGAT
GCTGAGGCTTTGACCCAGAAGCCAGAGGCCAGAGGCCAGGACTTCTCTTGGTCCCAGTCCACCCTCACTC
AGAGCTTTACCAATGCCCTCTGGATAGTTGTCGGGTAACGGTGGACGCCACTGATTCTCTGGCCAGCCTA
GGACTTCGCCATTCCGCTGATTCTGCTCTTCCAGCCACTGGCTGACCGGTTGGAAGTACTCCAGCAGTGC
CTTGGCATCCAGGGCATCTGAGCCTACCAGGTCCTTCAGTACCTCCTGCCAGGGCCTGGAGCAGCCAGCC
TGCAACACCTGCCTGCCAAGCAGAGTGACCACTGTGGGCACAGGGGACACAGGGTGGGGCCCACAACAGC
ACCATTGTCCACTTGTCCCTCACTAGTAAAAGAACTCTAGGGTTGCGGGGGGTGGGGGAGGTCTCTGTGA
GGCTGGTAAGGGATATTTGCCTGGCCCATGGAGATCCATAACTTCGTATAATGTATGCTATACGAAGTTA
TAAGCTTTCGCGAGCTCGAATCGGATCCGAATTCTTAATTAATCACATGATTCTTCAACTAAATTGAATT
TTTCTAGATCTCAACCAGTTTGACTGTCGAATGTAAAGTTATGGCATGATGTTTTTATGATAGTTTTGTG
GATATACATTCTCACCAAATATTCTATCTGTAGCTTGATTCCCTAGAATGCCATGCTGAAATAAGTAACA
AATTTCACACACTATGACTGCCACGTTAAACTTCATACCACAATATTCCTCATAACATTTCATATTTTCA
AATCTTTTATTTTATCTTTTAATCTTTTTTTCAGTACAGATTTTATCCCCCTCATAGTCCATTCTCTGTC
AGTTCCACATTCCACACCTCCTACCCTGTCTCCATGAGGATGTCTCCATCCCAGAATCCTCCACCCCAAC
AAACCTGCACACTCCCTGGATCCTCCTGTTCTTTGAGGATTAGGTGTATCTTCAGAGTCCATCCCCAACA
GTCTTCTGCTGCATATGTGTTGAGGATCTCATATTAGCTAGTGTATGCTGCCTGGTTTGTAGCTCAGTGT
CTGAGATCTCTGGAGTCCAGCTTAGTTGAGATTGCTGGTTCTCCAACAGGGACACCCTAAAAGTTTATAT
TAAGGTGTACAGCATATGTGCAATGAATTGATCCTCAAGTTTCTAATAAAATGAAATATAATGTTCAAGA
ACTAATGAATACTCTTCAATTGCCTTATGTAGAGTTTCATGTGTATCACTTCACCACATCATACATGCTC
CAAAAATCAGTGCCCTGTTTATAGAAATGAGTGACATTTACTTATATTCCAATATCATATTGTTATTGGT
CAGTTAAAAGCTATTCTTCAGCCGGGGAGTGGTGCCGTAAGCCTTTAATTCCAGAACTTGGGAGGCAGAG
GCAGGTGGATTTCTGAGTTCGAGGCCAGCCTGGTCTACAAAGTACATTCCAGTACAGCCAAGCTACAGAG
AGAAAACTTTTCTTGAAAAGAAAAAAAAAACTATTCTTTAACATGATACTCCACTATAGATTGTTGTTTA
TAGACCTGGCATTGAACAACTGAGAAAACTATCCCATTGTCACCAAATGGATCATAGTTAAGCAAGCCTT
TAATACCAGCACTTGGGAGGCAGAGGCAAGAGGATTTCTGAGTTCGAGGCCAGCCTGGTCTACAGAGTGA
GTTCCAGGACAGCCAGAGATAGACAGAGAAACCCTGTTTAAAAAAAAATAAGATCACTATATGTGCACTA
GACAAAATAGTGTCTGAATCAATACACATATATGATCTAGGCTAATCTCTTTGTTAGACTGTGGAATGTA
ATTGTTCTCTCATGAGCTTAAGCTCTCACTTTTAGGAGTTCTGGCAAAAATTACTTCACTTGTCAAATAA
AGGCAATAGTGGATCACTGAGGTAAAGCCATTCCTAAGTTATTCATTCCAGCAGGGACACAGTGAAGATT
GTTATATCACCAATCCTTGCCAAATCAAGTACCATACATTTGCATATAAAAGGATTGTTTGCTTTAGTGG
GCAAAAATTCTAACTCAATGACAGGCCATGTAATGACTAACCACATTCCACCACTGGGAGGGTTCCATAA
ATCCATGATAAGTGATCAAAATAGGTAGAATTCCAGGTTGTGCATTGTATGAACGGAAGCTCAATGAGTA
AAGACTCTTGCAACCAAGTCTACATACATTATGTTAATGTAAAAAACCACAATGTAAAACGAACAAACCA
AATCCTAACACATTTACCATTATCTGTATATGTGCCTTGTCCTTCCCTCTTTAACCCACAGTACACAGGC
CAAAGGATGATTTTGTATATATTGTTGCTGTCTGGTTCTCATGAACAAAGGTGAGTTGTAGCTACCAAAA
ATTCCTAGATGCCATGAAAGCAAGAGGATCCATTGACACAACAGGGATGGCATTAGCTGAAATACCTATT
AAAGGGGAGAAAGAACCTTTAGAGTCCATATCCAGAGGTTAGGCATGACCTCCAGTTAAGGGAGGCAACC
ACCCACTCATCTCAAAAAATTTAACCCAGAGTTGCTCCTCTCTAAAGGTAATGCATGCACAAAGAGAAGA
GGAGAGGCTGAAGGAGAGGCCAGCAAAGGACAGACTACCTATAGATCCATCCCATATGTAGCCACCAAAC
TCAGACACTATTGCTGATGCCAAGAAGCACTTGCTGACAGAATCCTGTCCCCTGAGAGGCTCTTCCAGAG
ACTGATCAATACAGATACAGATGCACACAGCCAAATATTAGACTGAGGATGGGGAGTACAAAGGAGAAGT
TAAGGCAAGGACTCTAGGAGCTGAATGGATTTGCATCCCCAAAGAAAAAACAACAATCCCAAACAACCAG
ACCTGCCAAAACTCTCGGGGATTAAACCACCAACCATAGAATATACATAGAGTCACCCATGACAGCAGGT
GCATATGTAGCAGAGAATGTCTTTATCTAGCACTATTGGGAGGGGGGCCCTGGTCCTGTGAAAGCTCTAT
GCCACAACATAGGGGAATACTAGAGAGGTGAATCAGGAGTGGGTAGGTAGGTGGGGAGCTCCCTCATAGA
GGCAGGATAAGATGGGTGGAGTTGGGCGTTGGTGGAGGGGAAATTTGGAAAGAGGAATATATTTGAAGTG
TAAATAAATAAAGTAAAGCATAAAATATTTTAAAATGTTTATATATCTGAGAGTAGGTAGATATTTGTTT
GTATCTGTGTCTTATGAACAAAGACTGGTCTTCAGTTCAAGATCATATTTCCTTTTTTCTGGGCAAGGAG
AGGTGAAGGAACAGCAGGAGTCAATGTAGCAGAAAGAAGGTTCACTTAGTGGGTAAGGACACTCAACACT
GACACATAAAACACTCAACTTGACAATATTTTAGACTAGACATCAGTACTTAATATGGTTGGCTCTACTG
GCCTTCAATTATCAAATGTTCATATATGTCAGTGTCATTATCCTGGTTTCTTGCTCTACATGATGAGTTT
TACGACTAACTTTTTCTTCCAACAATGTTTACCTGATAGATGGCACAAAATGTTGTCTAGTGAGAACACG
AACATCCCTGACACCCTTTCTATTACTAAAACTGTGCTGATTCCTGGCTCCAGAAACTCTGTGACTCATC
CCTTATCTAATTTTAAATTATTTTTATTGGATATTTTATTTATTTACATTTCAAATGTTATCCCCTTTTC
CATTTCCCTCTCCACAAGCCTCCTTTTGCATCGCCCTCCCCCTGCTTCTGTGAGGGCGATCCCCCCACTC
ATCCACCCACTCTCACCTGACTAGCCTGGCATTCCTCTACAATGGGGCATTGAGCCTTCAGAGGACCAAG
TGCCTCTCTTATCATTGATAAGGCCATCCTCTGCTACATATGAAGCTGGTACCTTAGGTCCCTCCATGAT
TACTAGGTGGTTGGTGGGTTAGACCCTGGGATCACTGGCATGTCTGGCAGTTTGGTATTATTGTTCCTCC
TTTGGGATTGCAAACCCCTTCAGCTCCTTCAGTCCTTTCCTTAACTACTCCTTTGGGATCCCCCTATGCA
GTCCAATGTTTGGCTACATGCATCCAAATTTATATTTGTCTGGCTCTGGAAGAGCTCTCAGGAGACAGCT
ATATCAGGTTCCTGTCAGCAAGCATTTCTTAGTGTCAGCAATAAGGTCTGGGATTGGTGTTTGTATATGA
GATAGATTCCCAAGTGGGTATTCTCTGGATGGCCTTCTCTACAGTATCTGCTCCACAATTTGTCCATGTA
TTTCCTTTAGACAGGAGAAAATCTGGAATAAAAATTTGGAGATGAGTGTGTGGCCCTAACCCTCAACTGA
GGGTCTTGCTTAACGTGTAGATATGGTCTCCACAGGTTCTCCCTTCCCTCTGTTTGGTATTAAAGCTAAA
GTCATCTCCACTGGGTCCTTGGAGACTCCTGTTTCCTAGCATCTGGGTATTTCTGGTGGCTAACCTCAGT
TCTGCACCTCCCCCCGCCATAGCTACACACCTCTGTTTAATTTCCTGGTGCTCTGTATATCATCCCAGTA
CCCTCCCATACCTCATCCTGCTTCCCTTTTCACCTCCCCCTCCTTTCTTCCTCCAAAGAACCACCCAACC
TCTAATTCCTCTGAGTCTTTTATACCCATTTCTTTTTTTCCATATTTTTATTGGGTATTTATTTCAATTA
CATTTCCAATGCTATCCCAAAAGTCCCCCACACGCTCCCCCACCCACTCCCCTACCCACCCACTCCCATT
TCTTGACCCTGGTGTTCCCCTGTACTGAGGCATATAAAGTTTGTGCGACCAATGGGCCTCTCTTTCCACT
GATGGCCGACTAGGCCATCTTCTAAGAAGGACTGAAGGCTCCACACTTGGTCTTGCTTCTTCTTGAGTTT
TATATGGTCTTTGAGATATATTGTGGATATTCTGAGCTCTTTGCCTACTCTCAATTTATTAGTGAGTACA
TCTCATGTATGTCCTTTTGTGACTTGGGTTCCTCACTCAGGATGATATTTTCTAGTTCCATCCATTTCTC
TGTGAATTTCATGAAGTCATATTTTTAATAGATGAGTAGTACTACATTGTGTAATTGTACCGCGTATTCT
GTATCACTTATCTGTTGAGGGACATCTTGGTCCTTTCCAACTTCTGACTATTATAAATACAGCTG
