>Addgene plasmid #15860 | V2rf2-IRES-BL Targeting Vector | addgene partial sequence | sequence record 22595 | T3 5'-GCAATTAACCCTCACTAAAGG-3'
TGGCGGCCGCTCTAGAACTAGTGGATCCCCCGGGCTGCAGGAATTCGATATCCACTTATCAGTGAGTACA
TATCATGTGAGTTCTTTTGTGATTGGCTTACCTCACTCAGGATGATGCCCTCCAGGTACATTCATTTGCC
TAGGAATTTCATAAATTCATTCTTTTTAATAGCTGAGTAGTACTCCATTGTGTAAATGTACCACATTTTC
TGTATCCATTCCTCTGTTGAGGGGCATCTGGGTTCATTACATCTTCTGGATATTATAAATAAGGCTGCTA
TGAACATAGTGAAGCAGGTGTCCTTATTACAAGTTGGAGCATCTTCTGGATATATGCCCAGGACAGATAT
TGCGGGATCCTGAGGTAGTACTATGTCCAATTTTCTGAGGGACCACCAGACTGATTTCCAGAGTGGTTGT
ACAAGCTTGCAATCCCACCAACAATGGAAGAGTGTTCCTCTTTCTCCACATCTTCGCCAGCATCTGCTGT
CACCTGAATTTTTAACTTAGCCATTCTGACTGGTGTGAGGTGGAATCTCAGGATTGTTTTGATTTGCATT
TCCCTGATGATTAAAGATGTTGAATATTTTTTCAAGTGCTTCTCAGCCATTTGGTATTCCTCAAGTGAGA
ATTCTCTGTTAAGCTCTGCACCCCATTTTTAATGGGGTTATTTGAATTTTTGGAGTCCACCTTCTTGAGT
TCTTTATATTGGATATTAGTGCCCTATCTGATT
