[The description below was written by a language model from this plasmid's Addgene catalogue record.]
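Description:
V2rf2-IRES-BL Targeting Vector is a gene-targeting construct built on a pBluescript SK+ (pBS-SK+) backbone of about 3 kb, modified so that PmeI and AscI sites replace or sit within the original KpnI site. It is catalogued as a bacterial expression vector, but in practice the backbone serves only for cloning and propagation. It is a high-copy plasmid maintained in E. coli under ampicillin selection. The extra rare-cutter sites are the kind typically added to such backbones for inserting cassettes or linearising the plasmid, although the record does not say how they are used here.

The insert is roughly 13.5 kb of mouse sequence from the V2rf2 locus (also known as Vmn2r81, mV2R58 or EC1-V2R), which encodes a vomeronasal type 2 receptor. It was cloned into EcoRV, and both junction sites were destroyed in the process. The flanking T3 and T7 primer sites allow the insert ends to be sequenced. The name indicates that an internal ribosome entry site (IRES) followed by a "BL" cassette has been placed in the genomic fragment. In this design, a marker would be co-translated from the same bicistronic transcript as the receptor, under the control of the endogenous V2rf2 promoter. The record does not define "BL", and it gives no details of the homology arm lengths, the exact insertion point, or any selection cassette for mammalian cells. No feature table is available to confirm these elements.

The associated publication concerns the organization of the mouse vomeronasal system. This suggests the vector was intended for homologous recombination in mouse embryonic stem cells to generate knock-in mice in which V2rf2-expressing vomeronasal sensory neurons are labelled.
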