Addgene plasmid #15860: V2rf2-IRES-BL Targeting Vector
Depositing lab: Peter Mombaerts. Depositing organization: Rockefeller University. Publication: Expression of nonclassical class I major histocompatibility genes defines a tripartite organization of the mouse vomeronasal system. Ishii T, Mombaerts P. J Neurosci. 2008 Mar 5. 28(10):2332-41. 10.1523/JNEUROSCI.4807-07.2008 PubMed 18322080.
Backbone
  Vector backbone: pBS-SK+ with modification of PmeI and AscI into KpnI
  Backbone size w/o insert (bp): 3000
  Vector type: Bacterial Expression
Growth in bacteria
  Bacterial resistance: Ampicillin, 100 μg/mL
  Growth temperature: 37°C
  Growth strain: DH5alpha
  Copy number: High Copy
Gene/Insert
  Gene/Insert name: V2rf2 (alt names: mV2R58; EC1-V2R; Vmn2r81)
  Species: M. musculus (mouse)
  Insert size (bp): 13505
  Entrez Gene: Vmn2r81 (a.k.a. V2rf2, EC1-V2R, EC1-VR2)
  Cloning method: Restriction Enzyme; 5′ cloning site EcoRV (destroyed during cloning); 3′ cloning site EcoRV (destroyed during cloning)
  Sequencing primers: 5′ T3; 3′ T7
Terms and licenses: Academic/Nonprofit Terms; Industry Terms: Not Available to Industry
How to cite: V2rf2-IRES-BL Targeting Vector was a gift from Peter Mombaerts (Addgene plasmid # 15860 ; http://n2t.net/addgene:15860 ; RRID:Addgene_15860)
